>Addgene plasmid #122230 | plx304-PHB-V5 | addgene full sequence | sequence record 241993 | Addgene NGS Result
ACGACCGAGCGCAGCGAGTCAGTGAGCGAGGAAGCGGAAGAGCGCCCAATACGCAAACCGCCTCTCCCCG
CGCGTTGGCCGATTCATTAATGCAGCTGGCACGACAGGTTTCCCGACTGGAAAGCGGGCAGTGAGCGCAA
CGCAATTAATGTGAGTTAGCTCACTCATTAGGCACCCCAGGCTTTACACTTTATGCTTCCGGCTCGTATG
TTGTGTGGAATTGTGAGCGGATAACAATTTCACACAGGAAACAGCTATGACCATGATTACGCCAAGCGCG
CAATTAACCCTCACTAAAGGGAACAAAAGCTGGAGCTGCAAGCTTAATGTAGTCTTATGCAATACTCTTG
TAGTCTTGCAACATGGTAACGATGAGTTAGCAACATGCCTTACAAGGAGAGAAAAAGCACCGTGCATGCC
GATTGGTGGAAGTAAGGTGGTACGATCGTGCCTTATTAGGAAGGCAACAGACGGGTCTGACATGGATTGG
ACGAACCACTGAATTGCCGCATTGCAGAGATATTGTATTTAAGTGCCTAGCTCGATACATAAACGGGTCT
CTCTGGTTAGACCAGATCTGAGCCTGGGAGCTCTCTGGCTAACTAGGGAACCCACTGCTTAAGCCTCAAT
AAAGCTTGCCTTGAGTGCTTCAAGTAGTGTGTGCCCGTCTGTTGTGTGACTCTGGTAACTAGAGATCCCT
CAGACCCTTTTAGTCAGTGTGGAAAATCTCTAGCAGTGGCGCCCGAACAGGGACTTGAAAGCGAAAGGGA
AACCAGAGGAGCTCTCTCGACGCAGGACTCGGCTTGCTGAAGCGCGCACGGCAAGAGGCGAGGGGCGGCG
ACTGGTGAGTACGCCAAAAATTTTGACTAGCGGAGGCTAGAAGGAGAGAGATGGGTGCGAGAGCGTCAGT
ATTAAGCGGGGGAGAATTAGATCGCGATGGGAAAAAATTCGGTTAAGGCCAGGGGGAAAGAAAAAATATA
AATTAAAACATATAGTATGGGCAAGCAGGGAGCTAGAACGATTCGCAGTTAATCCTGGCCTGTTAGAAAC
ATCAGAAGGCTGTAGACAAATACTGGGACAGCTACAACCATCCCTTCAGACAGGATCAGAAGAACTTAGA
TCATTATATAATACAGTAGCAACCCTCTATTGTGTGCATCAAAGGATAGAGATAAAAGACACCAAGGAAG
CTTTAGACAAGATAGAGGAAGAGCAAAACAAAAGTAAGACCACCGCACAGCAAGCGGCCGCTGATCTTCA
GACCTGGAGGAGGAGATATGAGGGACAATTGGAGAAGTGAATTATATAAATATAAAGTAGTAAAAATTGA
ACCATTAGGAGTAGCACCCACCAAGGCAAAGAGAAGAGTGGTGCAGAGAGAAAAAAGAGCAGTGGGAATA
GGAGCTTTGTTCCTTGGGTTCTTGGGAGCAGCAGGAAGCACTATGGGCGCAGCGTCAATGACGCTGACGG
TACAGGCCAGACAATTATTGTCTGGTATAGTGCAGCAGCAGAACAATTTGCTGAGGGCTATTGAGGCGCA
ACAGCATCTGTTGCAACTCACAGTCTGGGGCATCAAGCAGCTCCAGGCAAGAATCCTGGCTGTGGAAAGA
TACCTAAAGGATCAACAGCTCCTGGGGATTTGGGGTTGCTCTGGAAAACTCATTTGCACCACTGCTGTGC
CTTGGAATGCTAGTTGGAGTAATAAATCTCTGGAACAGATTTGGAATCACACGACCTGGATGGAGTGGGA
CAGAGAAATTAACAATTACACAAGCTTAATACACTCCTTAATTGAAGAATCGCAAAACCAGCAAGAAAAG
AATGAACAAGAATTATTGGAATTAGATAAATGGGCAAGTTTGTGGAATTGGTTTAACATAACAAATTGGC
TGTGGTATATAAAATTATTCATAATGATAGTAGGAGGCTTGGTAGGTTTAAGAATAGTTTTTGCTGTACT
TTCTATAGTGAATAGAGTTAGGCAGGGATATTCACCATTATCGTTTCAGACCCACCTCCCAACCCCGAGG
GGACCCTTGCGCCTTTTCCAAGGCAGCCCTGGGTTTGCGCAGGGACGCGGCTGCTCTGGGCGTGGTTCCG
GGAAACGCAGCGGCGCCGACCCTGGGTCTCGCACATTCTTCACGTCCGTTCGCAGCGTCACCCGGATCTT
CGCCGCTACCCTTGTGGGCCCCCCGGCGACGCTTCCTGCTCCGCCCCTAAGTCGGGAAGGTTCCTTGCGG
TTCGCGGCGTGCCGGACGTGACAAACGGAAGCCGCACGTCTCACTAGTACCCTCGCAGACGGACAGCGCC
AGGGAGCAATGGCAGCGCGCCGACCGCGATGGGCTGTGGCCAATAGCGGCTGCTCAGCAGGGCGCGCCGA
GAGCAGCGGCCGGGAAGGGGCGGTGCGGGAGGCGGGGTGTGGGGCGGTAGTGTGGGCCCTGTTCCTGCCC
GCGCGGTGTTCCGCATTCTGCAAGCCTCCGGAGCGCACGTCGGCAGTCGGCTCCCTCGTTGACCGAATCA
CCGACCTCTCTCCCCAGGGGGTACCACCATGGCCAAGCCTTTGTCTCAAGAAGAATCCACCCTCATTGAA
AGAGCAACGGCTACAATCAACAGCATCCCCATCTCTGAAGACTACAGCGTCGCCAGCGCAGCTCTCTCTA
GCGACGGCCGCATCTTCACTGGTGTCAATGTATATCATTTTACTGGGGGACCTTGTGCAGAACTCGTGGT
GCTGGGCACTGCTGCTGCTGCGGCAGCTGGCAACCTGACTTGTATCGTCGCGATCGGAAATGAGAACAGG
GGCATCTTGAGCCCCTGCGGACGGTGCCGACAGGTGCTTCTCGATCTGCATCCTGGGATCAAAGCCATAG
TGAAGGACAGTGATGGACAGCCGACGGCAGTTGGGATTCGTGAATTGCTGCCCTCTGGTTATGTGTGGGA
GGGCCTGCAGCTGCAGTAGTAAGAATTCTAGATCTTGAGACAAATGGCAGTATTCATCCACAATTTTAAA
AGAAAAGGGGGGATTGGGGGGTACAGTGCAGGGGAAAGAATAGTAGACATAATAGCAACAGACATACAAA
CTAAAGAATTACAAAAACAAATTACAAAAATTCAAAATTTTCGGGTTTATTACAGGGACAGCAGAGATCC
ACTTTGGCGCCGGCTCGAGGGGGCCCGGGGTTATTAATAGTAATCAATTACGGGGTCATTAGTTCATAGC
CCATATATGGAGTTCCGCGTTACATAACTTACGGTAAATGGCCCGCCTGGCTGACCGCCCAACGACCCCC
GCCCATTGACGTCAATAATGACGTATGTTCCCATAGTAACGCCAATAGGGACTTTCCATTGACGTCAATG
GGTGGAGTATTTACGGTAAACTGCCCACTTGGCAGTACATCAAGTGTATCATATGCCAAGTACGCCCCCT
ATTGACGTCAATGACGGTAAATGGCCCGCCTGGCATTATGCCCAGTACATGACCTTATGGGACTTTCCTA
CTTGGCAGTACATCTACGTATTAGTCATCGCTATTACCATGGTGATGCGGTTTTGGCAGTACATCAATGG
GCGTGGATAGCGGTTTGACTCACGGGGATTTCCAAGTCTCCACCCCATTGACGTCAATGGGAGTTTGTTT
TGGCACCAAAATCAACGGGACTTTCCAAAATGTCGTAACAACTCCGCCCCATTGACGCAAATGGGCGGTA
GGCGTGTACGGTGGGAGGTCTATATAAGCAGAGCTCTCTGGCTAACTGTCGGGATCAACAAGTTTGTACA
AAAAAGTTGGCATGGCTGCCAAAGTGTTTGAGTCCATTGGCAAGTTTGGCCTGGCCTTAGCTGTTGCAGG
AGGCGTGGTGAACTCTGCCTTATATAATGTGGATGCTGGGCACAGAGCTGTCATCTTTGACCGATTCCGT
GGAGTGCAGGACATTGTGGTAGGGGAAGGGACTCATTTTCTCATCCCGTGGGTACAGAAACCAATTATCT
TTGACTGCCGTTCTCGACCACGTAATGTGCCAGTCATCACTGGTAGCAAAGATTTACAGAATGTCAACAT
CACACTGCGCATCCTCTTCCGGCCTGTCGCCAGCCAGCTTCCTCGCATCTTCACCAGCATCGGAGAGGAC
TATGATGAGCGTGTGCTGCCGTCCATCACAACTGAGATCCTCAAGTCAGTGGTGGCTCGCTTTGATGCTG
GAGAACTAATCACCCAGAGAGAGCTGGTCTCCAGGCAGGTGAGCGACGACCTTACAGAGCGAGCCGCCAC
CTTTGGGCTCATCCTGGATGACGTGTCCTTGACACATCTGACCTTCGGGAAGGAGTTCACAGAAGCGGTG
GAAGCCAAACAGGTGGCTCAGCAGGAAGCAGAGAGGGCCAGATTTGTGGTGGAAAAGGCTGAGCAACAGA
AAAAGGCGGCCATCATCTCTGCTGAGGGCGACTCCAAGGCAGCTGAGCTGATTGCCAACTCACTGGCCAC
TGCAGGGGATGGCCTGATCGAGCTGCGCAAGCTGGAAGCTGCAGAGGACATCGCGTACCAGCTCTCACGC
TCTCGGAACATCACCTACCTGCCAGCGGGGCAGTCCGTGCTCCTCCAGCTGCCCCAGTGCCCAACTTTCT
TGTACAAAGTGGTTGGTAAGCCTATCCCTAACCCTCTCCTCGGTCTCGATTCTACGTAGTAATGAGCTAG
CGCTAACCGGTGGCGCGTTAAGTCGACAATCAACCTCTGGATTACAAAATTTGTGAAAGATTGACTGGTA
TTCTTAACTATGTTGCTCCTTTTACGCTATGTGGATACGCTGCTTTAATGCCTTTGTATCATGCTATTGC
TTCCCGTATGGCTTTCATTTTCTCCTCCTTGTATAAATCCTGGTTGCTGTCTCTTTATGAGGAGTTGTGG
CCCGTTGTCAGGCAACGTGGCGTGGTGTGCACTGTGTTTGCTGACGCAACCCCCACTGGTTGGGGCATTG
CCACCACCTGTCAGCTCCTTTCCGGGACTTTCGCTTTCCCCCTCCCTATTGCCACGGCGGAACTCATCGC
CGCCTGCCTTGCCCGCTGCTGGACAGGGGCTCGGCTGTTGGGCACTGACAATTCCGTGGTGTTGTCGGGG
AAATCATCGTCCTTTCCTTGGCTGCTCGCCTGTGTTGCCACCTGGATTCTGCGCGGGACGTCCTTCTGCT
ACGTCCCTTCGGCCCTCAATCCAGCGGACCTTCCTTCCCGCGGCCTGCTGCCGGCTCTGCGGCCTCTTCC
GCGTCTTCGCCTTCGCCCTCAGACGAGTCGGATCTCCCTTTGGGCCGCCTCCCCGCGTCGACTTTAAGAC
CAATGACTTACAAGGCAGCTGTAGATCTTAGCCACTTTTTAAAAGAAAAGGGGGGACTGGAAGGGCTAAT
TCACTCCCAACGAAGACAAGATCTGCTTTTTGCTTGTACTGGGTCTCTCTGGTTAGACCAGATCTGAGCC
TGGGAGCTCTCTGGCTAACTAGGGAACCCACTGCTTAAGCCTCAATAAAGCTTGCCTTGAGTGCTTCAAG
TAGTGTGTGCCCGTCTGTTGTGTGACTCTGGTAACTAGAGATCCCTCAGACCCTTTTAGTCAGTGTGGAA
AATCTCTAGCAGTACGTATAGTAGTTCATGTCATCTTATTATTCAGTATTTATAACTTGCAAAGAAATGA
ATATCAGAGAGTGAGAGGAACTTGTTTATTGCAGCTTATAATGGTTACAAATAAAGCAATAGCATCACAA
ATTTCACAAATAAAGCATTTTTTTCACTGCATTCTAGTTGTGGTTTGTCCAAACTCATCAATGTATCTTA
TCATGTCTGGCTCTAGCTATCCCGCCCCTAACTCCGCCCATCCCGCCCCTAACTCCGCCCAGTTCCGCCC
ATTCTCCGCCCCATGGCTGACTAATTTTTTTTATTTATGCAGAGGCCGAGGCCGCCTCGGCCTCTGAGCT
ATTCCAGAAGTAGTGAGGAGGCTTTTTTGGAGGCCTAGGGACGTACCCAATTCGCCCTATAGTGAGTCGT
ATTACGCGCGCTCACTGGCCGTCGTTTTACAACGTCGTGACTGGGAAAACCCTGGCGTTACCCAACTTAA
TCGCCTTGCAGCACATCCCCCTTTCGCCAGCTGGCGTAATAGCGAAGAGGCCCGCACCGATCGCCCTTCC
CAACAGTTGCGCAGCCTGAATGGCGAATGGG
[124 nt withheld, positions 6192-6315]
C
[91 nt withheld, positions 6317-6407]
A
[49 nt withheld, positions 6409-6457]
CCTTTGACGTTGGAGTCCACGTTCTTT
[37 nt withheld, positions 6485-6521]
ACCCTATCTCGGTCTATTCTTTTGATTTATAAGGGATTTTGCCGATTTCGGCCTATTGGTTAAAAAATGA
GCTGATTTAACAAAAATTTAACGCGAATTTTAACAAAATATTAACGCTTACAATTTAGGTGGCACTTTTC
GGGGAAATGTGCGCGGAACCCCTATTTGTTTATTTTTCTAAATACATTCAAATATGTATCCGCTCATGAG
ACAATAACCCTGATAAATGCTTCAATAATATTGAAAAAGGAAGAGTATGAGTATTCAACATTTCCGTGTC
GCCCTTATTCCCTTTTTTGCGGCATTTTGCCTTCCTGTTTTTGCTCACCCAGAAACGCTGGTGAAAGTAA
AAGATGCTGAAGATCAGTTGGGTGCACGAGTGGGTTACATCGAACTGGATCTCAACAGCGGTAAGATCCT
TGAGAGTTTTCGCCCCGAAGAACGTTTTCCAATGATGAGCACTTTTAAAGTTCTGCTATGTGGCGCGGTA
TTATCCCGTATTGACGCCGGGCAAGAGCAACTCGGTCGCCGCATACACTATTCTCAGAATGACTTGGTTG
AGTACTCACCAGTCACAGAAAAGCATCTTACGGATGGCATGACAGTAAGAGAATTATGCAGTGCTGCCAT
AACCATGAGTGATAACACTGCGGCCAACTTACTTCTGACAACGATCGGAGGACCGAAGGAGCTAACCGCT
TTTTTGCACAACATGGGGGATCATGTAACTCGCCTTGATCGTTGGGAACCGGAGCTGAATGAAGCCATAC
CAAACGACGAGCGTGACACCACGATGCCTGTAGCAATGGCAACAACGTTGCGCAAACTATTAACTGGCGA
ACTACTTACTCTAGCTTCCCGGCAACAATTAATAGACTGGATGGAGGCGGATAAAGTTGCAGGACCACTT
CTGCGCTCGGCCCTTCCGGCTGGCTGGTTTATTGCTGATAAATCTGGAGCCGGTGAGCGTGGGTCTCGCG
GTATCATTGCAGCACTGGGGCCAGATGGTAAGCCCTCCCGTATCGTAGTTATCTACACGACGGGGAGTCA
GGCAACTATGGATGAACGAAATAGACAGATCGCTGAGATAGGTGCCTCACTGATTAAGCATTGGTAACTG
TCAGACCAAGTTTACTCATATATACTTTAGATTGATTTAAAACTTCATTTTTAATTTAAAAGGATCTAGG
TGAAGATCCTTTTTGATAATCTCATGACCAAAATCCCTTAACGTGAGTTTTCGTTCCACTGAGCGTCAGA
CCCCGTAGAAAAGATCAAAGGATCTTCTTGAGATCCTTTTTTTCTGCGCGTAATCTGCTGCTTGCAAACA
AAAAAACCACCGCTACCAGCGGTGGTTTGTTTGCCGGATCAAGAGCTACCAACTCTTTTTCCGAAGGTAA
CTGGCTTCAGCAGAGCGCAGATACCAAATACTGTTCTTCTAGTGTAGCCGTAGTTAGGCCACCACTTCAA
GAACTCTGTAGCACCGCCTACATACCTCGCTCTGCTAATCCTGTTACCAGTGGCTGCTGCCAGTGGCGAT
AAGTCGTGTCTTACCGGGTTGGACTCAAGACGATAGTTACCGGATAAGGCGCAGCGGTCGGGCTGAACGG
GGGGTTCGTGCACACAGCCCAGCTTGGAGCGAACGACCTACACCGAACTGAGATACCTACAGCGTGAGCT
ATGAGAAAGCGCCACGCTTCCCGAAGGGAGAAAGGCGGACAGGTATCCGGTAAGCGGCAGGGTCGGAACA
GGAGAGCGCACGAGGGAGCTTCCAGGGGGAAACGCCTGGTATCTTTATAGTCCTGTCGGGTTTCGCCACC
TCTGACTTGAGCGTCGATTTTTGTGATGCTCGTCAGGGGGGCGGAGCCTATGGAAAAACGCCAGCAACGC
GGCCTTTTTACGGTTCCTGGCCTTTTGCTGGCCTTTTGCTCACATGTTCTTTCCTGCGTTATCCCCTGAT
TCTGTGGATAACCGTATTACCGCCTTTGAGTGAGCTGATACCGCTCGCCGCAGCCGA
Features (pLannotate 1.2.2; 32 found; start..end, strand, type, name):
      1..40      +  rep_origin     RSF ori (fragment): Plasmids containing the RSF 1030 origin of replication can be propagated in E. coli cells that contain additional plasmids with compatible origins.
     42..134     +  CDS            lacI (fragment): lac repressor; lacI; The lac repressor binds to the lac operator to inhibit transcription in E. coli. This inhibition can be relieved by adding lactose or isopropyl-β-D-thiogalactopyranoside (IPTG).
    147..168     +  protein_bind   CAP binding site: CAP binding activates transcription in the presence of cAMP. E. coli catabolite activator protein
    183..213     +  promoter       lac promoter: promoter for the E. coli lac operon
    221..237     +  protein_bind   lac operator: The lac repressor binds to the lac operator to inhibit transcription in E. coli. This inhibition can be relieved by adding lactose or isopropyl-β-D-thiogalactopyranoside (IPTG). lac repressor encoded by lacI
    282..300     +  promoter       T3 promoter: promoter for bacteriophage T3 RNA polymerase
    328..554     +  promoter       RSV promoter: Rous sarcoma virus enhancer/promoter
    555..735     +  LTR            5' LTR (truncated): truncated 5' long terminal repeat (LTR) from HIV-1
    782..907     +  misc_feature   HIV-1 Ψ: packaging signal of human immunodeficiency virus type 1
    891..1254    +  CDS            HIV-1 gag (fragment): gag protein from human immunodeficiency virus 1; gag
   1400..1633    +  misc_feature   RRE: The Rev response element (RRE) of HIV-1 allows for Rev-dependent mRNA export from the nucleus to the cytoplasm.
   2010..2036    +  CDS            Rev (fragment): human immunodeficiency virus 1 (HIV-1) Rev protein; rev; enhances nuclear export of unspliced and incompletely spliced viral mRNAs
   2037..2537    +  promoter       hPGK promoter: human phosphoglycerate kinase 1 promoter
   2549..2944    +  CDS            BSD: blasticidin S deaminase; Aspergillus terreus BSD; confers resistance to blasticidin
   3004..3121    +  misc_feature   cPPT/CTS: central polypurine tract and central termination sequence of HIV-1
   3238..3541    +  enhancer       CMV enhancer: human cytomegalovirus immediate early enhancer
   3542..3745    +  promoter       CMV promoter: human cytomegalovirus (CMV) immediate early promoter
   3769..3786    +  protein_bind   attB1 (fragment): mutant version of attB; core recombination site for the Gateway® BP reaction BP Clonase™
   3792..4607    +  CDS            PHB: PHB_HUMAN - Also known as PHB1 From Homo sapiens (Human).
   4610..4633    -  protein_bind   attB2: mutant version of attB; recombination site for the Gateway® BP reaction BP Clonase™
   4635..4676    +  CDS            V5 tag: epitope tag from simian virus 5
   4718..5306    +  misc_feature   WPRE: woodchuck hepatitis virus posttranscriptional regulatory element
   5357..5376    +  misc_feature   cPPT/CTS (fragment): central polypurine tract and central termination sequence of HIV-1
   5378..5611    +  LTR            3' LTR (ΔU3): self-inactivating 3' long terminal repeat (LTR) from HIV-1
   5689..5810    +  polyA_signal   SV40 poly(A) signal: SV40 polyadenylation signal
   5850..5985    +  rep_origin     SV40 ori: SV40 origin of replication
   6006..6024    -  promoter       T7 promoter: promoter for bacteriophage T7 RNA polymerase
   6032..6187    +  CDS            lacZα (fragment): LacZα fragment of β-galactosidase; lacZ fragment
   6192..6620    +  rep_origin     f1 ori (sequence partly withheld): f1 bacteriophage origin of replication; arrow indicates direction of (+) strand synthesis
   6673..6777    +  promoter       AmpR promoter: bla
   6778..7638    +  CDS            AmpR: β-lactamase; bla; confers resistance to ampicillin, carbenicillin, and related antibiotics
   7809..8397    +  rep_origin     ori: high-copy-number ColE1/pMB1/pBR322/pUC origin of replication
