[The description below was written by a language model from this plasmid's Addgene catalogue record and pLannotate feature annotations shown in this document.]
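Description:
plx304-PHB-V5 is a lentiviral mammalian expression plasmid built on the pLX304 backbone that carries the human prohibitin (PHB/PHB1) coding sequence, introduced by Gateway cloning. In bacteria it is maintained through a high-copy ColE1/pUC-type origin and selected with ampicillin via the β-lactamase gene; an f1 origin and remnants of lac/lacZα cloning-vector sequence are also annotated. The catalogue lists a total size of about 8.6 kb, consistent with the 8,538 nt sequenced record.

The transfer cassette has a third-generation, self-inactivating layout. An RSV promoter drives a truncated HIV-1 5' LTR, followed by the Ψ packaging signal with a gag fragment and the Rev response element, and the cassette ends in a ΔU3 3' LTR with a downstream SV40 polyadenylation signal. Together these elements allow the genomic RNA to be produced and packaged when helper functions are supplied in trans, while the integrated provirus lacks LTR promoter activity. Within the LTRs, a human PGK promoter expresses blasticidin S deaminase for selection of transduced cells. A cPPT/CTS element follows, and then the CMV enhancer/promoter drives the PHB open reading frame. PHB is flanked by attB1 and attB2 recombination scars and reads through attB2 into a C-terminal V5 epitope tag, with a WPRE downstream to enhance transcript expression. The annotated PHB coding feature spans roughly 816 bp, somewhat shorter than the 951 bp insert size listed, which may include flanking sequence.

The construct is intended for transient or stable expression of V5-tagged human prohibitin in mammalian cells, allowing detection with anti-V5 reagents. The associated publication concerns prohibitin as a marker and therapeutic target in chemotherapy resistance of Wilms' tumor.
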