Addgene plasmid #122230: plx304-PHB-V5
Purpose: Expresses human PHB attached to a V5 tag
Depositing lab: Alex Kentsis. Depositing organization: Memorial Sloan-Kettering Cancer Center. Publication: Prohibitin is a prognostic marker and therapeutic target to block chemotherapy resistance in Wilms' tumor. Ortiz MV, Ahmed S, Burns M, Henssen AG, Hollmann TJ, MacArthur I, Gunasekera S, Gaewsky L, Bradwin G, Ryan J, Letai A, He Y, Naranjo A, Chi YY, LaQuaglia M, Heaton T, Cifani P, Dome JS, Gadd S, Perlman E, Mullen E, Steen H, Kentsis A. JCI Insight. 2019 Aug 8;4(15). pii: 127098. doi: 10.1172/jci.insight.127098. eCollection 2019 Aug 8. PubMed 31391345.
Backbone
  Vector backbone: pLX304
  Backbone size w/o insert (bp): 7700
  Total vector size (bp): 8600
  Vector type: Mammalian Expression, Lentiviral
  Selectable markers: Blasticidin
Growth in bacteria
  Bacterial resistance: Ampicillin, 100 μg/mL
  Growth temperature: 30°C
  Growth strain: NEB Stable
  Copy number: Unknown
Gene/Insert
  Gene/Insert name: Prohibitin (alt name: PHB)
  Species: H. sapiens (human)
  Insert size (bp): 951
  GenBank ID: NM_001281496.1
  Entrez Gene: PHB1 (a.k.a. BAP32, HEL-215, HEL-S-54e, PHB)
  Tag / fusion protein: V5 (C terminal on insert)
  Cloning method: Gateway Cloning
  Sequencing primers: 5′ CMV-F; 3′ WPRE-R
Terms and licenses: Academic/Nonprofit Terms; Industry Terms: Not Available to Industry
How to cite: plx304-PHB-V5 was a gift from Alex Kentsis (Addgene plasmid # 122230 ; http://n2t.net/addgene:122230 ; RRID:Addgene_122230)
